Addgene plasmid #128332: pCIneoMyc UNC119Ab
Purpose: Mammalian expression vector of Myc-tagged human UNC119A isoform b
Depositing lab: Yutaka Hata. Depositing organization: Institute of Science Tokyo. Publication: UNC119 is a binding partner of tumor suppressor Ras-association domain family 6 and induces apoptosis and cell cycle arrest by MDM2 and p53. Iwasa H, Sarkar A, Shimizu T, Sawada T, Hossain S, Xu X, Maruyama J, Arimoto-Matsuzaki K, Withanage K, Nakagawa K, Kurihara H, Kuroyanagi H, Hata Y. Cancer Sci. 2018 Sep;109(9):2767-2780. doi: 10.1111/cas.13706. Epub 2018 Jul 28. PubMed 29931788.
Backbone
  Vector backbone: pCIneo
  Backbone manufacturer: Promega
  Backbone size w/o insert (bp): 5700
  Vector type: Mammalian Expression
  Selectable markers: Neomycin (select with G418)
Growth in bacteria
  Bacterial resistance: Ampicillin, 100 μg/mL
  Growth temperature: 37°C
  Growth strain: DH5alpha
  Copy number: High Copy
Gene/Insert
  Gene/Insert name: UNC119
  Species: H. sapiens (human)
  GenBank ID: 9094
  Entrez Gene: UNC119 (a.k.a. HRG4, IMD13, POC7, POC7A)
  Promoter: CMV
  Tag / fusion protein: Myc (N terminal on backbone)
  Cloning method: Restriction Enzyme; 5′ cloning site EcoRI (not destroyed); 3′ cloning site SalI (not destroyed)
  Sequencing primers: 5′ gataggcacctattggtcttactgacat; 3′ Gaacctgaaacataaaatgaat
Terms and licenses: Academic/Nonprofit Terms; Industry Terms: Not Available to Industry
How to cite: pCIneoMyc UNC119Ab was a gift from Yutaka Hata (Addgene plasmid # 128332 ; http://n2t.net/addgene:128332 ; RRID:Addgene_128332)
