[The description below was written by a language model from this plasmid's Addgene catalogue record and pLannotate feature annotations shown in this document.]
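Description:
pCIneoMyc UNC119Ab is a mammalian expression plasmid built on the Promega pCIneo backbone, modified to carry an N-terminal Myc epitope tag, and encoding human UNC119 (isoform b of UNC119A, according to the catalogue entry). The sequenced plasmid is about 6.5 kb. It is propagated in E. coli through a high-copy ColE1/pUC-type origin with ampicillin selection from a β-lactamase gene, and an f1 origin allows single-stranded DNA production. For mammalian cells, an SV40 enhancer/early promoter drives a neomycin phosphotransferase gene followed by a synthetic polyadenylation signal, so stable transfectants can be selected with G418.

The expression cassette uses the human cytomegalovirus immediate-early enhancer and promoter, followed by a chimeric β-globin/immunoglobulin heavy chain intron that generally improves mRNA processing and expression. The UNC119 coding sequence was inserted between EcoRI and SalI sites, both retained, and is terminated by an SV40 polyadenylation signal. A T7 promoter upstream of the insert could support in vitro transcription of the sense strand, and a T3 promoter fragment lies downstream in the opposite orientation. The Myc tag is listed as backbone-encoded and N-terminal, but it is not annotated separately in the feature table; it presumably lies in the unannotated stretch between the T7 promoter and the UNC119 open reading frame.

UNC119 is a lipid-binding chaperone that recognises the myristoyl group of a subset of N-terminally myristoylated proteins and aids their localisation. This construct supplies a Myc-tagged form for detection or immunoprecipitation in transfected mammalian cells. The associated publication concerns UNC119 as a binding partner of the tumour suppressor RASSF6 and its role in apoptosis and cell cycle arrest through MDM2 and p53.
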