Features (pLannotate 1.2.2; 19 found; start..end, strand, type, name):
      3..380     +  enhancer       CMV enhancer: human cytomegalovirus immediate early enhancer
    381..592     +  promoter       CMV promoter: human cytomegalovirus (CMV) immediate early promoter
    753..885     +  intron         chimeric intron: chimera between introns from human β-globin and immunoglobulin heavy chain genes
    930..948     +  promoter       T7 promoter: promoter for bacteriophage T7 RNA polymerase
   1161..1994    +  CDS            UNC119: U119A_HUMAN - Also known as RG4. Experimental evidence at protein level: Swiss-Prot protein existence level 1. Involved in synaptic functions in photoreceptor cells, the signal transduction in immune cells as a Src family kinase activator, endosome recycling, the uptake of bacteria and endocytosis, protein trafficking in sensory neurons and as lipid-binding chaperone with specificity for a diverse subset of myristoylated proteins. Specifically binds the myristoyl moiety of a subset of N-terminally myristoylated proteins and is required for their localization. Binds myristoylated GNAT1 and is r
   2018..2035    -  promoter       T3 promoter (fragment): promoter for bacteriophage T3 RNA polymerase
   2053..2174    -  polyA_signal   SV40 poly(A) signal: SV40 polyadenylation signal
   2197..2265    -  CDS            large T antigen (fragment): large T antigen from SV40 (simian virus 40)
   2289..2356    +  CDS            lacZα (fragment): LacZα fragment of β-galactosidase; lacZ fragment
   2360..2788    +  rep_origin     f1 ori (sequence partly withheld): f1 bacteriophage origin of replication; arrow indicates direction of (+) strand synthesis
   2816..2867    -  misc_feature   bom (fragment): basis of mobility region from pBR322
   2932..3289    +  promoter       SV40 promoter: SV40 enhancer and early promoter
   3340..4131    +  CDS            neo: KKA2_KLEPN - Also known as kan, nptII. Experimental evidence at protein level: Swiss-Prot protein existence level 1. Resistance to kanamycin, neomycin, paromomycin, ribostamycin, butirosin and gentamicin B. From Klebsiella pneumoniae.
   4198..4246    +  polyA_signal   poly(A) signal: synthetic polyadenylation signal
   4266..4320    -  misc_feature   bom (fragment): basis of mobility region from pBR322
   4422..4457    -  CDS            rop (fragment): Rop protein, which maintains plasmids at low copy number; rop
   4552..4656    +  promoter       AmpR promoter: bla
   4657..5517    +  CDS            AmpR: β-lactamase; bla; confers resistance to ampicillin, carbenicillin, and related antibiotics
   5688..6276    +  rep_origin     ori: high-copy-number ColE1/pMB1/pBR322/pUC origin of replication
>Addgene plasmid #128332 | pCIneoMyc UNC119Ab | addgene full sequence | sequence record 252748 | Addgene NGS Result
GGCATTGATTATTGACTAGTTATTAATAGTAATCAATTACGGGGTCATTAGTTCATAGCCCATATATGGA
GTTCCGCGTTACATAACTTACGGTAAATGGCCCGCCTGGCTGACCGCCCAACGACCCCCGCCCATTGACG
TCAATAATGACGTATGTTCCCATAGTAACGCCAATAGGGACTTTCCATTGACGTCAATGGGTGGAGTATT
TACGGTAAACTGCCCACTTGGCAGTACATCAAGTGTATCATATGCCAAGTCCGCCCCCTATTGACGTCAA
TGACGGTAAATGGCCCGCCTGGCATTATGCCCAGTACATGACCTTACGGGACTTTCCTACTTGGCAGTAC
ATCTACGTATTAGTCATCGCTATTACCATGGTGATGCGGTTTTGGCAGTACACCAATGGGCGTGGATAGC
GGTTTGACTCACGGGGATTTCCAAGTCTCCACCCCATTGACGTCAATGGGAGTTTGTTTTGGCACCAAAA
TCAACGGGACTTTCCAAAATGTCGTAACAACTGCGATCGCCCGCCCCGTTGACGCAAATGGGCGGTAGGC
GTGTACGGTGGGAGGTCTATATAAGCAGAGCTCGTTTAGTGAACCGTCAGATCACTAGAAGCTTTATTGC
GGTAGTTTATCACAGTTAAATTGCTAACGCAGTCAGTGCTTCTGACACAACAGTCTCGAACTTAAGCTGC
AGTGACTCTCTTAAGGTAGCCTTGCAGAAGTTGGTCGTGAGGCACTGGGCAGGTAAGTATCAAGGTTACA
AGACAGGTTTAAGGAGACCAATAGAAACTGGGCTTGTCGAGACAGAGAAGACTCTTGCGTTTCTGATAGG
CACCTATTGGTCTTACTGACATCCACTTTGCCTTTCTCTCCACAGGTGTCCACTCCCAGTTCAATTACAG
CTCTTAAGGCTAGAGTACTTAATACGACTCACTATAGGCTAGACCCCCCAACATGGAGCAGAAGCTTATC
AGCGAGGAGGACCTGCTCGAGGAATTCATGAAGGTGAAGAAGGGCGGCGGTGGGGCCGGGACGGCGACGG
AGTCCGCTCCGGGGCCCTCGGGCCAGAGCGTGGCCCCCATACCACAGCCGCCTGCGGAATCCGAATCTGG
GTCCGAGTCGGAGCCGGACGCAGGCCCAGGGCCCAGGCCGGGGCCGCTGCAGAGGAAGCAGCCGATCGGG
CCGGAGGACGTGCTGGGGCTGCAGCGGATCACCGGTGACTACCTCTGCTCCCCTGAGGAGAATATCTACA
AGATCGACTTTGTCAGGTTTAAGATTCGGGACATGGACTCAGGCACTGTCCTCTTTGAAATCAAGAAGCC
CCCAGTCTCAGAACGGTTGCCCATCAACCGGCGGGACCTGGACCCCAATGCTGGGCGCTTTGTCCGCTAC
CAGTTCACGCCTGCCTTCCTCCGCCTGAGGCAGGTGGGAGCCACGGTGGAGTTCACAGTGGGAGACAAGC
CTGTCAACAACTTCCGCATGATCGAGAGGCACTACTTCCGCAACCAGCTACTCAAAAGCTTCGACTTCCA
CTTTGGCTTCTGCATCCCCAGCAGCAAGAACACCTGCGAGCACATTTACGACTTCCCCCCTCTCTCCGAG
GAGCTGAGTGCGCGGGCAGGGTCTTCTGGGAGTGGGGAAGTGGGGGCGTCTAGAGACTGAGCTGCGGGAG
GGAGAGGGACTTGTGGGTCTGATCCCATTTCTCCCCACCCTGGGGCTCTTCTGTGTCTGCCACCATTCCC
ATATCATCCGTAGAGAAAGAGGCTGGGGATATTTCAGGCTGTTTGGCTGTCCCTGTACCCCAGTCCTGAA
GCCCCTGCAGTGGCGGGACTCAAGCTCCTGACCTTTGCCCGGCCTGGCTGGGCCTCTCTTGCGGTCAGCG
AGATGATCCGCCACCCGTATGAGACCCAGTCTGACAGCTTCTACTTCGTGGATGACCGGCTGGTGATGCA
CAATAAAGCAGACTATTCCTACAGCGGGACACCCTAGTCGACCCGGGCGGCCGCTTCCCTTTAGTGAGGG
TTAATGCTTCGAGCAGACATGATAAGATACATTGATGAGTTTGGACAAACCACAACTAGAATGCAGTGAA
AAAAATGCTTTATTTGTGAAATTTGTGATGCTATTGCTTTATTTGTAACCATTATAAGCTGCAATAAACA
AGTTAACAACAACAATTGCATTCATTTTATGTTTCAGGTTCAGGGGGAGATGTGGGAGGTTTTTTAAAGC
AAGTAAAACCTCTACAAATGTGGTAAAATCCGATAAGGATCGATCCGGGCTGGCGTAATAGCGAAGAGGC
CCGCACCGATCGCCCTTCCCAACAGTTGCGCAGCCTGAATGGCGAATGG
[124 nt withheld, positions 2360-2483]
C
[91 nt withheld, positions 2485-2575]
A
[49 nt withheld, positions 2577-2625]
CCTTTGACGTTGGAGTCCACGTTCTTT
[37 nt withheld, positions 2653-2689]
ACCCTATCTCGGTCTATTCTTTTGATTTATAAGGGATTTTGCCGATTTCGGCCTATTGGTTAAAAAATGA
GCTGATTTAACAAAAATTTAACGCGAATTTTAACAAAATATTAACGCTTACAATTTCCTGATGCGGTATT
TTCTCCTTACGCATCTGTGCGGTATTTCACACCGCATACGCGGATCTGCGCAGCACCATGGCCTGAAATA
ACCTCTGAAAGAGGAACTTGGTTAGGTACCTTCTGAGGCGGAAAGAACCAGCTGTGGAATGTGTGTCAGT
TAGGGTGTGGAAAGTCCCCAGGCTCCCCAGCAGGCAGAAGTATGCAAAGCATGCATCTCAATTAGTCAGC
AACCAGGTGTGGAAAGTCCCCAGGCTCCCCAGCAGGCAGAAGTATGCAAAGCATGCATCTCAATTAGTCA
GCAACCATAGTCCCGCCCCTAACTCCGCCCATCCCGCCCCTAACTCCGCCCAGTTCCGCCCATTCTCCGC
CCCATGGCTGACTAATTTTTTTTATTTATGCAGAGGCCGAGGCCGCCTCGGCCTCTGAGCTATTCCAGAA
GTAGTGAGGAGGCTTTTTTGGAGGCCTAGGCTTTTGCAAAAAGCTTGATTCTTCTGACACAACAGTCTCG
AACTTAAGGCTAGAGCCACCATGATTGAACAAGATGGATTGCACGCAGGTTCTCCGGCCGCTTGGGTGGA
GAGGCTATTCGGCTATGACTGGGCACAACAGACAATCGGCTGCTCTGATGCCGCCGTGTTCCGGCTGTCA
GCGCAGGGGCGCCCGGTTCTTTTTGTCAAGACCGACCTGTCCGGTGCCCTGAATGAACTGCAGGACGAGG
CAGCGCGGCTATCGTGGCTGGCCACGACGGGCGTTCCTTGCGCAGCTGTGCTCGACGTTGTCACTGAAGC
GGGAAGGGACTGGCTGCTATTGGGCGAAGTGCCGGGGCAGGATCTCCTGTCATCTCACCTTGCTCCTGCC
GAGAAAGTATCCATCATGGCTGATGCAATGCGGCGGCTGCATACGCTTGATCCGGCTACCTGCCCATTCG
ACCACCAAGCGAAACATCGCATCGAGCGAGCACGTACTCGGATGGAAGCCGGTCTTGTCGATCAGGATGA
TCTGGACGAAGAGCATCAGGGGCTCGCGCCAGCCGAACTGTTCGCCAGGCTCAAGGCGCGCATGCCCGAC
GGCGAGGATCTCGTCGTGACCCATGGCGATGCCTGCTTGCCGAATATCATGGTGGAAAATGGCCGCTTTT
CTGGATTCATCGACTGTGGCCGGCTGGGTGTGGCGGACCGCTATCAGGACATAGCGTTGGCTACCCGTGA
TATTGCTGAAGAGCTTGGCGGCGAATGGGCTGACCGCTTCCTCGTGCTTTACGGTATCGCCGCTCCCGAT
TCGCAGCGCATCGCCTTCTATCGCCTTCTTGACGAGTTCTTCTGAGCGGGACTCTGGGGTTCGAAATGAC
CGACCAAGCGACGCCCAACCTGCCATCACGATGGCCGCAATAAAATATCTTTATTTTCATTACATCTGTG
TGTTGGTTTTTTGTGTGAATCGATAGCGATAAGGATCCGCGTATGGTGCACTCTCAGTACAATCTGCTCT
GATGCCGCATAGTTAAGCCAGCCCCGACACCCGCCAACACCCGCTGACGCGCCCTGACGGGCTTGTCTGC
TCCCGGCATCCGCTTACAGACAAGCTGTGACCGTCTCCGGGAGCTGCATGTGTCAGAGGTTTTCACCGTC
ATCACCGAAACGCGCGAGACGAAAGGGCCTCGTGATACGCCTATTTTTATAGGTTAATGTCATGATAATA
ATGGTTTCTTAGACGTCAGGTGGCACTTTTCGGGGAAATGTGCGCGGAACCCCTATTTGTTTATTTTTCT
AAATACATTCAAATATGTATCCGCTCATGAGACAATAACCCTGATAAATGCTTCAATAATATTGAAAAAG
GAAGAGTATGAGTATTCAACATTTCCGTGTCGCCCTTATTCCCTTTTTTGCGGCATTTTGCCTTCCTGTT
TTTGCTCACCCAGAAACGCTGGTGAAAGTAAAAGATGCTGAAGATCAGTTGGGTGCACGAGTGGGTTACA
TCGAACTGGATCTCAACAGCGGTAAGATCCTTGAGAGTTTTCGCCCCGAAGAACGTTTTCCAATGATGAG
CACTTTTAAAGTTCTGCTATGTGGCGCGGTATTATCCCGTATTGACGCCGGGCAAGAGCAACTCGGTCGC
CGCATACACTATTCTCAGAATGACTTGGTTGAGTACTCACCAGTCACAGAAAAGCATCTTACGGATGGCA
TGACAGTAAGAGAATTATGCAGTGCTGCCATAACCATGAGTGATAACACTGCGGCCAACTTACTTCTGAC
AACGATCGGAGGACCGAAGGAGCTAACCGCTTTTTTGCACAACATGGGGGATCATGTAACTCGCCTTGAT
CGTTGGGAACCGGAGCTGAATGAAGCCATACCAAACGACGAGCGTGACACCACGATGCCTGTAGCAATGG
CAACAACGTTGCGCAAACTATTAACTGGCGAACTACTTACTCTAGCTTCCCGGCAACAATTAATAGACTG
GATGGAGGCGGATAAAGTTGCAGGACCACTTCTGCGCTCGGCCCTTCCGGCTGGCTGGTTTATTGCTGAT
AAATCTGGAGCCGGTGAGCGTGGGTCTCGCGGTATCATTGCAGCACTGGGGCCAGATGGTAAGCCCTCCC
GTATCGTAGTTATCTACACGACGGGGAGTCAGGCAACTATGGATGAACGAAATAGACAGATCGCTGAGAT
AGGTGCCTCACTGATTAAGCATTGGTAACTGTCAGACCAAGTTTACTCATATATACTTTAGATTGATTTA
AAACTTCATTTTTAATTTAAAAGGATCTAGGTGAAGATCCTTTTTGATAATCTCATGACCAAAATCCCTT
AACGTGAGTTTTCGTTCCACTGAGCGTCAGACCCCGTAGAAAAGATCAAAGGATCTTCTTGAGATCCTTT
TTTTCTGCGCGTAATCTGCTGCTTGCAAACAAAAAAACCACCGCTACCAGCGGTGGTTTGTTTGCCGGAT
CAAGAGCTACCAACTCTTTTTCCGAAGGTAACTGGCTTCAGCAGAGCGCAGATACCAAATACTGTTCTTC
TAGTGTAGCCGTAGTTAGGCCACCACTTCAAGAACTCTGTAGCACCGCCTACATACCTCGCTCTGCTAAT
CCTGTTACCAGTGGCTGCTGCCAGTGGCGATAAGTCGTGTCTTACCGGGTTGGACTCAAGACGATAGTTA
CCGGATAAGGCGCAGCGGTCGGGCTGAACGGGGGGTTCGTGCACACAGCCCAGCTTGGAGCGAACGACCT
ACACCGAACTGAGATACCTACAGCGTGAGCTATGAGAAAGCGCCACGCTTCCCGAAGGGAGAAAGGCGGA
CAGGTATCCGGTAAGCGGCAGGGTCGGAACAGGAGAGCGCACGAGGGAGCTTCCAGGGGGAAACGCCTGG
TATCTTTATAGTCCTGTCGGGTTTCGCCACCTCTGACTTGAGCGTCGATTTTTGTGATGCTCGTCAGGGG
GGCGGAGCCTATGGAAAAACGCCAGCAACGCGGCCTTTTTACGGTTCCTGGCCTTTTGCTGGCCTTTTGC
TCACATGGCTCGACAGATCTTCAATATTGGCCATTAGCCATATTATTCATTGGTTATATAGCATAAATCA
ATATTGGCTATTGGCCATTGCATACGTTGTATCTATATCATAATATGTACATTTATATTGGCTCATGTCC
AATATGACCGCCATGTT
